Addgene plasmid #115873: pAPM-D4 miR30-FAM208A ts3
Purpose: FAM208a knockdown
Depositing lab: Jeremy Luban. Depositing organization: University of Massachusetts, Worcester. Publication: Primate immunodeficiency virus proteins Vpx and Vpr counteract transcriptional repression of proviruses by the HUSH complex. Yurkovetskiy L, Guney MH, Kim K, Goh SL, McCauley S, Dauphin A, Diehl WE, Luban J. Nat Microbiol. 2018 Dec;3(12):1354-1361. doi: 10.1038/s41564-018-0256-x. Epub 2018 Oct 8. PubMed 30297740.
Backbone
  Vector backbone: pAPM-D4-mir30
  Vector type: Lentiviral
  Selectable markers: Puromycin
Growth in bacteria
  Bacterial resistance: Ampicillin, 100 μg/mL
  Growth temperature: 30°C
  Growth strain: NEB Stable
  Copy number: High Copy
Gene/Insert
  Gene/Insert name: FAM208a shRNA
  gRNA/shRNA sequence: ATCTTAGCACCAGAATCGT
  Species: H. sapiens (human)
  Entrez Gene: C3orf63 (a.k.a. RAP140, se89-1, KIAA1105, DKFZp686C2456)
  Promoter: SFFV
  Cloning method: Restriction Enzyme; 5′ cloning site Unknown (unknown if destroyed); 3′ cloning site Unknown (unknown if destroyed)
Terms and licenses: Academic/Nonprofit Terms; Industry Terms: Not Available to Industry
Depositor comments: PuroR . Please visit https://www.biorxiv.org/content/early/2018/04/03/293001 for bioRxiv preprint.
How to cite: pAPM-D4 miR30-FAM208A ts3 was a gift from Jeremy Luban (Addgene plasmid # 115873 ; http://n2t.net/addgene:115873 ; RRID:Addgene_115873)
