[The description below was written by a language model from this plasmid's Addgene catalogue record and pLannotate feature annotations shown in this document.]
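Description:
pAPM-D4 miR30-FAM208A ts3 is an HIV-1-based lentiviral transfer vector built on the pAPM-D4-mir30 backbone for stable knockdown of human FAM208A, listed in the record under the gene symbol C3orf63. In bacteria it is maintained through a high-copy ColE1/pUC-type origin and selected with ampicillin via the β-lactamase gene. The sequenced plasmid is about 6.3 kb.

Upstream of the viral genome, the CMV immediate-early enhancer and promoter abut a truncated 5' LTR, an arrangement that normally drives genomic RNA transcription in packaging cells. An SV40 enhancer/early promoter element also lies further upstream. The packaged region carries the Ψ packaging signal with a short gag fragment, the Rev response element for Rev-dependent nuclear export, and the cPPT/CTS. It ends in a second truncated LTR, which the annotation tool also labels as a 5' LTR although it sits in the 3' position.

The payload is a single transcription unit under the spleen focus-forming virus (SFFV) LTR promoter. This promoter drives the puromycin N-acetyltransferase (pac) coding sequence, followed immediately by flanking sequences from human miR-30a. The gap between the annotated 5' and 3' miR-30a arms is where the FAM208A-targeting hairpin would sit, although the hairpin itself is not annotated. In this layout one Pol II transcript supplies both the resistance marker and a microRNA-embedded shRNA processed by the endogenous miRNA pathway, so puromycin selection enriches for cells expressing the knockdown cassette.

The "ts3" in the name probably denotes one of several target sites, though the record does not say so. The associated publication concerns transcriptional repression of proviruses by the HUSH complex and its counteraction by primate immunodeficiency virus Vpx and Vpr, which indicates the context in which this FAM208A knockdown was used.
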