Features (pLannotate 1.2.2; 19 found; start..end, strand, type, name):
     69..398     +  promoter       SV40 promoter: SV40 enhancer and early promoter
    410..789     +  enhancer       CMV enhancer: human cytomegalovirus immediate early enhancer
    790..989     +  promoter       CMV promoter: human cytomegalovirus (CMV) immediate early promoter
   1007..1187    +  LTR            5' LTR (truncated): truncated 5' long terminal repeat (LTR) from HIV-1
   1234..1359    +  misc_feature   HIV-1 Ψ: packaging signal of human immunodeficiency virus type 1
   1343..1681    +  CDS            HIV-1 gag (fragment): gag protein from human immunodeficiency virus 1; gag
   1856..2089    +  misc_feature   RRE: The Rev response element (RRE) of HIV-1 allows for Rev-dependent mRNA export from the nucleus to the cytoplasm.
   2466..2566    +  CDS            Rev (fragment): human immunodeficiency virus 1 (HIV-1) Rev protein; rev; enhances nuclear export of unspliced and incompletely spliced viral mRNAs
   2616..2733    +  misc_feature   cPPT/CTS: central polypurine tract and central termination sequence of HIV-1
   2870..3277    +  promoter       SFFV promoter: spleen focus-forming virus long terminal repeat (LTR) promoter
   3298..3894    +  CDS            pac: PUAC_STRAD - Protein predicted: Swiss-Prot protein existence level 4. Detoxification of puromycin. From Streptomyces alboniger.
   3919..3964    +  ncRNA          5' miR-30a (fragment): sequence upstream of the 71-nt precursor of the human miR-30a microRNA (Zeng et al., 2002) miRNA
   4034..4059    +  ncRNA          3' miR-30a (fragment): sequence downstream of the 71-nt precursor of the human miR-30a microRNA (Zeng et al., 2002) miRNA
   4089..4108    +  misc_feature   cPPT/CTS (fragment): central polypurine tract and central termination sequence of HIV-1
   4140..4320    +  LTR            5' LTR (truncated): truncated 5' long terminal repeat (LTR) from HIV-1
   4391..4979    -  rep_origin     ori: high-copy-number ColE1/pMB1/pBR322/pUC origin of replication
   5150..6010    -  CDS            AmpR: β-lactamase; bla; confers resistance to ampicillin, carbenicillin, and related antibiotics
   6011..6115    -  promoter       AmpR promoter: bla
   6174..6226    -  misc_feature   bom (fragment): basis of mobility region from pBR322
>Addgene plasmid #115873 | pAPM-D4 miR30-FAM208A ts3 | addgene full sequence | sequence record 232817 | Addgene NGS Result
AATCTGCTTAGGGTTAGGCGTTTTGCGCTGCTTCGCGATGTACGGGCCAGATATACGCGCTGTGGAATGT
GTGTCAGTTAGGGTGTGGAAAGTCCCCAGGCTCCCCAGCAGGCAGAAGTATGCAAAGCATGCATCTCAAT
TAGTCAGCAACCAGGTGTGGAAAGTCCCCAGGCTCCCCAGCAGGCAGAAGTATGCAAAGCATGCATCTCA
ATTAGTCAGCAACCATAGTCCCGCCCCTAACTCCGCCCATCCCGCCCCTAACTCCGCCCAGTTCCGCCCA
TTCTCCGCCCCATGGCTGACTAATTTTTTTTATTTATGCAGAGGCCGAGGCCGCCTCTGCCTCTGAGCTA
TTCCAGAAGTAGTGAGGAGGCTTTTTTGGAGGCCTAGGCTTTTGCAAAAAGCTCGCGTTGACATTGATTA
TTGACTAGTTATTAATAGTAATCAATTACGGGGTCATTAGTTCATAGCCCATATATGGAGTTCCGCGTTA
CATAACTTACGGTAAATGGCCCGCCTGGCTGACCGCCCAACGACCCCCGCCCATTGACGTCAATAATGAC
GTATGTTCCCATAGTAACGCCAATAGGGACTTTCCATTGACGTCAATGGGTGGAGTATTTACGGTAAACT
GCCCACTTGGCAGTACATCAAGTGTATCATATGCCAAGTACGCCCCCTATTGACGTCAATGACGGTAAAT
GGCCCGCCTGGCATTATGCCCAGTACATGACCTTATGGGACTTTCCTACTTGGCAGTACATCTACGTATT
AGTCATCGCTATTACCATGGTGATGCGGTTTTGGCAGTACATCAATGGGCGTGGATAGCGGTTTGACTCA
CGGGGATTTCCAAGTCTCCACCCCATTGACGTCAATGGGAGTTTGTTTTGGCACCAAAATCAACGGGACT
TTCCAAAATGTCGTAACAACTCCGCCCCATTGACGCAAATGGGCGGTAGGCGTGTACGGTGGGAGGTCTA
TATAAGCAGCGCGTTTTGCCTGTACTGGGTCTCTCTGGTTAGACCAGATCTGAGCCTGGGAGCTCTCTGG
CTAACTAGGGAACCCACTGCTTAAGCCTCAATAAAGCTTGCCTTGAGTGCTTCAAGTAGTGTGTGCCCGT
CTGTTGTGTGACTCTGGTAACTAGAGATCCCTCAGACCCTTTTAGTCAGTGTGGAAAATCTCTAGCAGTG
GCGCCCGAACAGGGACTTGAAAGCGAAAGGGAAACCAGAGGAGCTCTCTCGACGCAGGACTCGGCTTGCT
GAAGCGCGCACGGCAAGAGGCGAGGGGCGGCGACTGGTGAGTACGCCAAAAATTTTGACTAGCGGAGGCT
AGAAGGAGAGAGATGGGTGCGAGAGCGTCAGTATTAAGCGGGGGAGAATTAGATCGCGATGGGAAAAAAT
TCGGTTAAGGCCAGGGGGAAAGAAAAAATATAAATTAAAACATATAGTATGGGCAAGCAGGGAGCTAGAA
CGATTCGCAGTTAATCCTGGCCTGTTAGAAACATCAGAAGGCTGTAGACAAATACTGGGACAGCTACAAC
CATCCCTTCAGACAGGATCAGAAGAACTTAGATCATTATATAATACAGTAGCAACCCTCTATTGTGTGCA
TCAAAGGATAGAGATAAAAGACACCAAGGAAGCTTTAGACAAGATAGAGGAAGAGCAAAACAAAAGTAAG
ACCACCGCACAGCAAGCGGCCGGCCGCTGATCTTCAGACCTGGAGGAGGAGATATGAGGGACAATTGGAG
AAGTGAATTATATAAATATAAAGTAGTAAAAATTGAACCATTAGGAGTAGCACCCACCAAGGCAAAGAGA
AGAGTGGTGCAGAGAGAAAAAAGAGCAGTGGGAATAGGAGCTTTGTTCCTTGGGTTCTTGGGAGCAGCAG
GAAGCACTATGGGCGCAGCGTCAATGACGCTGACGGTACAGGCCAGACAATTATTGTCTGGTATAGTGCA
GCAGCAGAACAATTTGCTGAGGGCTATTGAGGCGCAACAGCATCTGTTGCAACTCACAGTCTGGGGCATC
AAGCAGCTCCAGGCAAGAATCCTGGCTGTGGAAAGATACCTAAAGGATCAACAGCTCCTGGGGATTTGGG
GTTGCTCTGGAAAACTCATTTGCACCACTGCTGTGCCTTGGAATGCTAGTTGGAGTAATAAATCTCTGGA
ACAGATTTGGAATCACACGACCTGGATGGAGTGGGACAGAGAAATTAACAATTACACAAGCTTAATACAC
TCCTTAATTGAAGAATCGCAAAACCAGCAAGAAAAGAATGAACAAGAATTATTGGAATTAGATAAATGGG
CAAGTTTGTGGAATTGGTTTAACATAACAAATTGGCTGTGGTATATAAAATTATTCATAATGATAGTAGG
AGGCTTGGTAGGTTTAAGAATAGTTTTTGCTGTACTTTCTATAGTGAATAGAGTTAGGCAGGGATATTCA
CCATTATCGTTTCAGACCCACCTCCCAACCCCGAGGGGACCCGACAGGCCCGAAGGAATAGAAGAAGAAG
GTGGAGAGAGAGACAGAGACAGATCCATTCGATTAGTGAACGGATCGGCACTGCGTGCGCCAATTCTGCA
GACAAATGGCAGTATTCATCCACAATTTTAAAAGAAAAGGGGGGATTGGGGGGTACAGTGCAGGGGAAAG
AATAGTAGACATAATAGCAACAGACATACAAACTAAAGAATTACAAAAACAAATTACAAAAATTCAAAAT
TTTCGGGTTTATTACAGGGACAGCAGAGATCCAGTTTGGTTAATTAACTGCAGCCCCGATAAAATAAAAG
ATTTTATTTAGTCTCCAGAAAAAGGGGGGAATGAAAGACCCCACCTGTAGGTTTGGCAAGCTAGCTGCAG
TAACGCCATTTTGCAAGGCATGGAAAAATACCAAACCAAGAATAGAGAAGTTCAGATCAAGGGCGGGTAC
ATGAAAATAGCTAACGTTGGGCCAAACAGGATATCTGCGGTGAGCAGTTTCGGCCCCGGCCCGGGGCCAA
GAACAGATGGTCACCGCAGTTTCGGCCCCGGCCCGAGGCCAAGAACAGATGGTCCCCAGATATGGCCCAA
CCCTCAGCAGTTTCTTAAGACCCATCAGATGTTTCCAGGCTCCCCCAAGGACCTGAAATGACCCTGCGCC
TTATTTGAATTAACCAATCAGCCTGCTTCTCGCTTCTGTTCGCGCGCTTCTGCTTCCCGAGCTCTATAAA
AGAGCTCACAACCCCTCACTCGGCGCGCCAGTCCTCCGACAGACTGAGTCGCCCGGGGGTCTAGAACGCG
TGCCGCCATGACCGAATACAAACCTACCGTGAGGCTGGCTACAAGAGATGATGTCCCAAGGGCTGTGAGA
ACACTGGCCGCCGCTTTTGCCGATTACCCTGCCACACGCCACACTGTGGACCCAGATCGGCATATCGAGA
GAGTGACTGAGCTGCAGGAACTGTTCCTGACCCGAGTGGGCCTGGACATTGGGAAGGTCTGGGTCGCAGA
CGATGGAGCAGCTGTGGCTGTCTGGACCACACCAGAGAGCGTGGAAGCCGGAGCTGTCTTTGCAGAGATC
GGCCCTAGAATGGCAGAACTGAGCGGCTCCAGGCTGGCAGCACAGCAGCAGATGGAGGGACTGCTGGCCC
CACACAGGCCTAAGGAACCAGCATGGTTCCTGGCTACCGTGGGGGTCTCTCCTGACCATCAGGGCAAAGG
ACTGGGAAGTGCTGTGGTCCTGCCAGGAGTGGAGGCTGCAGAACGAGCTGGAGTCCCTGCATTTCTGGAG
ACCTCTGCTCCACGAAACCTGCCCTTCTATGAACGGCTGGGCTTTACTGTGACCGCAGATGTGGAGGTCC
CCGAAGGACCTAGGACCTGGTGCATGACACGCAAACCCGGCGCCTGAGCGATCGCCGCGGCCGCCTTCTT
AACCCAACAGAAGGCTCGAGAAGGTATATTGCTGTTGACAGTGAGCGCAACGATTCTGGTGCTAAGATAT
AGTGAAGCCACAGATGTATATCTTAGCACCAGAATCGTTATGCCTACTGCCTCGGACTTCAAGGGGCTAG
AATTCGGCAGCTGTAGATCTTAGCCACTTTTTAAAAGAAAAGGGGGGACTGGAAGGGCTAACTGCATCCG
GACTGTACTGGGTCTCTCTGGTTAGACCAGATCTGAGCCTGGGAGCTCTCTGGCTAACTAGGGAACCCAC
TGCTTAAGCCTCAATAAAGCTTGCCTTGAGTGCTTCAAGTAGTGTGTGCCCGTCTGTTGTGTGACTCTGG
TAACTAGAGATCCCTCAGACCCTTTTAGTCAGTGTGGAAAATCTCTAGCAGGGCCCGTTTCATGTGAGCA
AAAGGCCAGCAAAAGGCCAGGAACCGTAAAAAGGCCGCGTTGCTGGCGTTTTTCCATAGGCTCCGCCCCC
CTGACGAGCATCACAAAAATCGACGCTCAAGTCAGAGGTGGCGAAACCCGACAGGACTATAAAGATACCA
GGCGTTTCCCCCTGGAAGCTCCCTCGTGCGCTCTCCTGTTCCGACCCTGCCGCTTACCGGATACCTGTCC
GCCTTTCTCCCTTCGGGAAGCGTGGCGCTTTCTCATAGCTCACGCTGTAGGTATCTCAGTTCGGTGTAGG
TCGTTCGCTCCAAGCTGGGCTGTGTGCACGAACCCCCCGTTCAGCCCGACCGCTGCGCCTTATCCGGTAA
CTATCGTCTTGAGTCCAACCCGGTAAGACACGACTTATCGCCACTGGCAGCAGCCACTGGTAACAGGATT
AGCAGAGCGAGGTATGTAGGCGGTGCTACAGAGTTCTTGAAGTGGTGGCCTAACTACGGCTACACTAGAA
GAACAGTATTTGGTATCTGCGCTCTGCTGAAGCCAGTTACCTTCGGAAAAAGAGTTGGTAGCTCTTGATC
CGGCAAACAAACCACCGCTGGTAGCGGTGGTTTTTTTGTTTGCAAGCAGCAGATTACGCGCAGAAAAAAA
GGATCTCAAGAAGATCCTTTGATCTTTTCTACGGGGTCTGACGCTCAGTGGAACGAAAACTCACGTTAAG
GGATTTTGGTCATGAGATTATCAAAAAGGATCTTCACCTAGATCCTTTTAAATTAAAAATGAAGTTTTAA
ATCAATCTAAAGTATATATGAGTAAACTTGGTCTGACAGTTACCAATGCTTAATCAGTGAGGCACCTATC
TCAGCGATCTGTCTATTTCGTTCATCCATAGTTGCCTGACTCCCCGTCGTGTAGATAACTACGATACGGG
AGGGCTTACCATCTGGCCCCAGTGCTGCAATGATACCGCGAGACCCACGCTCACCGGCTCCAGATTTATC
AGCAATAAACCAGCCAGCCGGAAGGGCCGAGCGCAGAAGTGGTCCTGCAACTTTATCCGCCTCCATCCAG
TCTATTAATTGTTGCCGGGAAGCTAGAGTAAGTAGTTCGCCAGTTAATAGTTTGCGCAACGTTGTTGCCA
TTGCTACAGGCATCGTGGTGTCACGCTCGTCGTTTGGTATGGCTTCATTCAGCTCCGGTTCCCAACGATC
AAGGCGAGTTACATGATCCCCCATGTTGTGCAAAAAAGCGGTTAGCTCCTTCGGTCCTCCGATCGTTGTC
AGAAGTAAGTTGGCCGCAGTGTTATCACTCATGGTTATGGCAGCACTGCATAATTCTCTTACTGTCATGC
CATCCGTAAGATGCTTTTCTGTGACTGGTGAGTACTCAACCAAGTCATTCTGAGAATAGTGTATGCGGCG
ACCGAGTTGCTCTTGCCCGGCGTCAATACGGGATAATACCGCGCCACATAGCAGAACTTTAAAAGTGCTC
ATCATTGGAAAACGTTCTTCGGGGCGAAAACTCTCAAGGATCTTACCGCTGTTGAGATCCAGTTCGATGT
AACCCACTCGTGCACCCAACTGATCTTCAGCATCTTTTACTTTCACCAGCGTTTCTGGGTGAGCAAAAAC
AGGAAGGCAAAATGCCGCAAAAAAGGGAATAAGGGCGACACGGAAATGTTGAATACTCATACTCTTCCTT
TTTCAATATTATTGAAGCATTTATCAGGGTTATTGTCTCATGAGCGGATACATATTTGAATGTATTTAGA
AAAATAAACAAATAGGGGTTCCGCGCACATTTCCCCGAAAAGTGCCACCTGACGTCGACGGATCGGGAGA
TCTCCCGATCCCCTATGGTGCACTCTCAGTACAATCTGCTCTGATGCCGCATAGTTAAGCCAGTATCTGC
TCCCTGCTTGTGTGTTGGAGGTCGCTGAGTAGTGCGCGAGCAAAATTTAAGCTACAACAAGGCAAGGCTT
GACCGACAATTGCATGAAG
